Addgene plasmid #112031: pNAS1b split mCherry 14-3-3β ctrl
Purpose: Mode #2 phosphosite control (split mCherry, using 14-3-3β binding domain paired with phospho-dependent interacting peptide with TAG codon)
Depositing lab: Jesse Rinehart. Depositing organization: Yale University. Publication: Encoding human serine phosphopeptides in bacteria for proteome-wide identification of phosphorylation-dependent interactions. Barber KW, Muir P, Szeligowski RV, Rogulina S, Gerstein M, Sampson JR, Isaacs FJ, Rinehart J. Nat Biotechnol. 2018 Aug;36(7):638-644. doi: 10.1038/nbt.4150. Epub 2018 Jun 11. PubMed 29889213.
Backbone
  Vector backbone: pNAS1b
  Backbone size w/o insert (bp): 5500
  Vector type: Bacterial Expression
Growth in bacteria
  Bacterial resistance: Ampicillin, 100 μg/mL
  Growth temperature: 37°C
  Growth strain: DH5alpha
  Copy number: Unknown
Gene/Insert
  Gene/Insert name: 14-3-3β fused to C-terminal split mCherry, phospho-dependent binding ctrl peptide with TAG fused to N-terminal split mCherry
  Tag / fusion protein: Split mCherry
Terms and licenses: Academic/Nonprofit Terms; Industry Terms: Not Available to Industry
Depositor comments: Backbone originally described in Sawyer, et al, Designed Phosphoprotein Recognition in Escherichia coli, 2014. Binding domain under araBAD, phosphosite/peptide cassette under pLtetO
How to cite: pNAS1b split mCherry 14-3-3β ctrl was a gift from Jesse Rinehart (Addgene plasmid # 112031 ; http://n2t.net/addgene:112031 ; RRID:Addgene_112031)
