[The description below was written by a language model from this plasmid's Addgene catalogue record and pLannotate feature annotations shown in this document.]
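Description:
pNAS1b split mCherry 14-3-3β ctrl is a bacterial expression plasmid built on the pNAS1b backbone. It serves as the "Mode #2" phosphosite control in a split-fluorescent-protein assay for phosphorylation-dependent protein interactions in E. coli. The sequenced record is about 5.6 kb. It carries a β-lactamase gene with its own promoter for ampicillin selection and a medium-copy p15A origin, which is compatible with ColE1-type plasmids in the same cell. Short annotated fragments of an RSF origin and the pBR322 bom region appear to be partial matches rather than functional modules.

Two independently inducible cassettes encode the halves of the reporter. In the first, an araBAD promoter with the divergently transcribed araC regulator drives human 14-3-3β (YWHAB), an adapter protein that recognises phosphoserine/phosphothreonine motifs. It is fused at its C-terminus to a Discosoma-derived fluorescent protein fragment corresponding to the C-terminal piece of split mCherry, followed by a His tag and the rrnB T1/T2 terminators. In the second, the tet-operator-controlled PLtetO-1 promoter drives the N-terminal mCherry fragment, followed by an rrnB T1 terminator. According to the catalogue entry this fragment is fused to a control peptide that binds 14-3-3β in a phospho-dependent manner and contains a TAG codon; the peptide itself is not separately annotated in the feature table.

The amber codon presumably marks the position for site-specific phosphoserine incorporation by a suppression system supplied separately, since no such machinery is annotated on this plasmid. Binding of the phosphorylated peptide by 14-3-3β would bring the two mCherry halves together and restore red fluorescence. This gives a positive reference signal for screens of encoded human phosphopeptides against phospho-binding domains.
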