Features (pLannotate 1.2.2; 16 found; start..end, strand, type, name):
     75..812     +  CDS            YWHAB: 1433B_HUMAN - Experimental evidence at protein level: Swiss-Prot protein existence level 1. Adapter protein implicated in the regulation of a large spectrum of both general and specialized signaling pathways. Binds to a large number of partners, usually by recognition of a phosphoserine or phosphothreonine motif. Binding generally results in the modulation of the activity of the binding partner. Negative regulator of osteogenesis. Blocks the nuclear translocation of the phosphorylated form (by AKT1) of SRPK2 and antagonizes its stimulatory effect on cyclin D1 expression resulting in blockage o
    843..1073    +  CDS            Blue102 (fragment): Blue102 is a fluorescent protein published in 2010, derived from Discosoma sp..
   1074..1091    +  CDS            7xHis (fragment): 6xHis affinity tag
   1192..1307    +  ncRNA          5S rRNA: Accession: RF00001 - 5S ribosomal RNA
   1311..1397    +  terminator     rrnB T1 terminator: Escherichia coli rrnB; transcription terminator T1 from the E. coli rrnB gene
   1489..1516    +  terminator     rrnB T2 terminator: transcription terminator T2 from the E. coli rrnB gene
   1546..1609    +  promoter       AmpR promoter: bla
   1610..2470    +  CDS            AmpR: β-lactamase; bla; confers resistance to ampicillin, carbenicillin, and related antibiotics
   2616..2689    +  promoter       PLtetO-1 promoter: modified phage lambda PL promoter with tet operator sites (Lutz and Bujard, 1997)
   2726..3217    +  CDS            RDSmCherry0.1 (fragment): RDSmCherry0.1 is a basic (constitutively fluorescent) red fluorescent protein published in 2017, derived from Discosoma sp..
   3377..3463    +  terminator     rrnB T1 terminator: Escherichia coli rrnB; transcription terminator T1 from the E. coli rrnB gene
   3483..3509    +  misc_feature   bom (fragment): basis of mobility region from pBR322
   3608..3663    -  rep_origin     RSF ori (fragment): Plasmids containing the RSF 1030 origin of replication can be propagated in E. coli cells that contain additional plasmids with compatible origins.
   3751..4296    -  rep_origin     p15A ori: Plasmids containing the medium-copy-number p15A origin of replication can be propagated in E. coli cells that contain a second plasmid with the ColE1 origin.
   4444..5322    -  CDS            araC: L-arabinose regulatory protein; araC
   5349..41      +  promoter       araBAD promoter (across the origin): araBAD; promoter of the L-arabinose operon of E. coli; the araC regulatory gene is transcribed in the opposite direction (Guzman et al., 1995)
>Addgene plasmid #112031 | pNAS1b split mCherry 14-3-3β ctrl | addgene full sequence | sequence record 216275 | Addgene NGS Result
TACCTGACGCTTTTTATCGCAACTCTCTACTGTTTCTCCATACCCGTTTTTTGGGCTAACAGGAGGAATT
ACATATGACGATGGACAAATCAGAGCTGGTACAGAAGGCAAAACTGGCTGAACAAGCTGAGCGTTACGAC
GACATGGCGGCTGCAATGAAGGCGGTTACGGAACAAGGGCACGAGCTGAGTAATGAGGAACGCAACTTAT
TAAGTGTTGCGTACAAAAATGTAGTCGGCGCACGTCGTAGTAGTTGGCGCGTTATCAGCAGTATTGAGCA
GAAAACCGAGCGCAACGAGAAGAAGCAACAAATGGGTAAAGAATACCGTGAAAAGATCGAAGCCGAACTG
CAGGATATTTGTAATGATGTGCTTGAATTGCTGGATAAGTACTTGATCCCCAACGCTACACAACCCGAAT
CGAAAGTTTTTTACCTTAAAATGAAGGGCGACTATTTTCGCTATCTTAGCGAGGTGGCTAGTGGTGATAA
CAAGCAAACCACCGTGTCAAACTCGCAACAAGCATACCAGGAAGCATTCGAGATTAGCAAGAAGGAGATG
CAGCCCACGCACCCTATCCGTTTGGGCCTTGCCCTGAATTTCTCAGTTTTCTACTACGAAATCTTGAACT
CTCCAGAGAAAGCGTGCTCGCTGGCCAAAACGGCTTTTGACGAGGCTATCGCAGAATTGGACACACTGAA
TGAGGAAAGCTATAAAGATTCGACACTTATTATGCAGTTATTACGTGATAATCTTACACTGTGGACCAGC
GAGAACCAAGGCGACGAAGGGGACGCTGGAGAAGGAGAGAACGAGCTCGGAGCGGCTGCAGGAGGAAGCG
GAGGCGCGCTGAAGGGCGAGATCAAGCAGAGGCTGAAGCTGAAGGACGGCGGCCACTACGACGCTGAGGT
CAAGACCACCTACAAGGCCAAGAAGCCCGTGCAACTGCCCGGCGCCTACAACGTCAACATCAAGTTGGAC
ATCACCTCCCACAACGAGGACTACACCATCGTGGAACAGTACGAACGCGCCGAGGGCCGCCACTCCACCG
GCGGCATGGACGAGCTGTACAAGCATCACCATCACCATCACTAATTATAACAGCTCTTGGCTGTTTTGGC
GGATGAGAGAAGATTTTCAGCCTGATACAGATTAAATCAGAACGCAGAAGCGGTCTGATAAAACAGAATT
TGCCTGGCGGCAGTAGCGCGGTGGTCCCACCTGACCCCATGCCGAACTCAGAAGTGAAACGCCGTAGCGC
CGATGGTAGTGTGGGGTCTCCCCATGCGAGAGTAGGGAACTGCCAGGCATCAAATAAAACGAAAGGCTCA
GTCGAAAGACTGGGCCTTTCGTTTTATCTGTTGTTTGTCGGTGAACGCTCTCCTGAGTAGGACAAATCCG
CCGGGAGCGGATTTGAACGTTGCGAAGCAACGGCCCGGAGGGTGGCGGGCAGGACGCCCGCCATAAACTG
CCAGGCATCAAATTAAGCAGAAGGCCATCCTGACGGATGGCCTTTTTGCGTTTCTACAAACTCCTCGAGT
TCAAATATGTATCCGCTCATGAGACAATAACCCTGATAAATGCTTCAATAATATTGAAAAAGGAAGAGTA
TGAGTATTCAACATTTCCGTGTCGCCCTTATTCCCTTTTTTGCGGCATTTTGCCTTCCTGTTTTTGCTCA
CCCAGAAACGCTGGTGAAAGTAAAAGATGCTGAAGATCAGTTGGGTGCACGAGTGGGTTACATCGAACTG
GATCTCAACAGCGGTAAGATCCTTGAGAGTTTTCGCCCCGAAGAACGTTTTCCAATGATGAGCACTTTTA
AAGTTCTGCTATGTGGCGCGGTATTATCCCGTGTTGACGCCGGGCAAGAGCAACTCGGTCGCCGCATACA
CTATTCTCAGAATGACTTGGTTGAGTACTCACCAGTCACAGAAAAGCATCTTACGGATGGCATGACAGTA
AGAGAATTATGCAGTGCTGCCATAACCATGAGTGATAACACTGCGGCCAACTTACTTCTGACAACGATCG
GAGGACCGAAGGAGCTAACCGCTTTTTTGCACAACATGGGGGATCATGTAACTCGCCTTGATCGTTGGGA
ACCGGAGCTGAATGAAGCCATACCAAACGACGAGCGTGACACCACGATGCCTGTAGCAATGGCAACAACG
TTGCGCAAACTATTAACTGGCGAACTACTTACTCTAGCTTCCCGGCAACAATTAATAGACTGGATGGAGG
CGGATAAAGTTGCAGGACCACTTCTGCGCTCGGCCCTTCCGGCTGGCTGGTTTATTGCTGATAAATCTGG
AGCCGGTGAGCGTGGGTCTCGCGGTATCATTGCAGCACTGGGGCCAGATGGTAAGCCCTCCCGTATCGTA
GTTATCTACACGACGGGGAGTCAGGCAACTATGGATGAACGAAATAGACAGATCGCTGAGATAGGTGCCT
CACTGATTAAGCATTGGTAACTGTCAGACCAAGTTTACTCATATATACTTTAGATTGATTTAAAACTTCA
TTTTTAATTTAAAAGGATCTAGGTGAAGATCCTTTTTGATAATCTCATGACCAAAATCCCTTAACGTGAG
TTTTCGTTCCACTGAGCGAAGATCTTCCCTATCAGTGATAGAGATTGACATCCCTATCAGTGATAGAGAT
ACTGAGCACATCAGCAGGACGCACTGACCGAATTCATTAAAGAGGAGAAAGGTTCCATGGCATCCGTGAG
CAAGGGCGAGGAGGATAACATGGCCATCATCAAGGAGTTCATGCGCTTCAAGGTGCACATGGAGGGCTCC
GTGAACGGCCACGAGTTCGAGATCGAGGGCGAGGGCGAGGGCCGCCCCTACGAGGGCACCCAGACCGCCA
AGCTGAAGGTGACCAAGGGTGGCCCCCTGCCCTTCGCCTGGGACATCCTGTCCCCTCAGTTCATGTACGG
CTCCAAGGCCTACGTGAAGCACCCCGCCGACATCCCCGACTACTTGAAGCTGTCCTTCCCCGAGGGCTTC
AAGTGGGAGCGCGTGATGAACTTCGAGGACGGCGGCGTGGTGACCGTGACCCAGGACTCCTCCCTGCAGG
ACGGCGAGTTCATCTACAAGGTGAAGCTGCGCGGCACCAACTTCCCCTCCGACGGCCCCGTAATGCAGAA
GAAGACCATGGGCTGGGAGGCCTCCTCCGAGCGGATGTACCCCGAGGACGGTGGCTCTGGCTCTGGGTCG
ACTGGTGGTACCAAGACCCCGCCGGCGTCTCCGGAACCGATGTCTGCGCTGGCGTCTCGTTAGGCTCCGG
CGATGCAGTCTTCTGGTTCTTTCAACTACGCGCGTCCGAAGCTTTAACAGCTGATTAAGCTACATGGTAC
GCGTGCTGCCAGGCATCAAATAAAACGAAAGGCTCAGTCGAAAGACTGGGCCTTTCGTTTTATCTGTTGT
TTGTCGGTGAACGCTCTCCTGAGTAGGACAAATCCGCCGCCCTCCTAGGATCAGCGCTAGCGGAGTGTAT
ACTGGCTTACTATGTTGGCACTGATGAGGGTGTCAGTGAAGTGCTTCATGTGGCAGGAGAAAAAAGGCTG
CACCGGTGCGTCAGCAGAATATGTGATACAGGATATATTCCGCTTCCTCGCTCACTGACTCGCTACGCTC
GGTCGTTCGACTGCGGCGAGCGGAAATGGCTTACGAACGGGGCGGAGATTTCCTGGAAGATGCCAGGAAG
ATACTTAACAGGGAAGTGAGAGGGCCGCGGCAAAGCCGTTTTTCCATAGGCTCCGCCCCCCTGACAAGCA
TCACGAAATCTGACGCTCAAATCAGTGGTGGCGAAACCCGACAGGACTATAAAGATACCAGGCGTTTCCC
CCTGGCGGCTCCCTCGTGCGCTCTCCTGTTCCTGCCTTTCGGTTTACCGGTGTCATTCCGCTGTTATGGC
CGCGTTTGTCTCATTCCACGCCTGACACTCAGTTCCGGGTAGGCAGTTCGCTCCAAGCTGGACTGTATGC
ACGAACCCCCCGTTCAGTCCGACCGCTGCGCCTTATCCGGTAACTATCGTCTTGAGTCCAACCCGGAAAG
ACATGCAAAAGCACCACTGGCAGCAGCCACTGGTAATTGATTTAGAGGAGTTAGTCTTGAAGTCATGCGC
CGGTTAAGGCTAAACTGAAAGGACAAGTTTTGGTGACTGCGCTCCTCCAAGCCAGTTACCTCGGTTCAAA
GAGTTGGTAGCTCAGAGAACCTTCGAAAAACCGCCCTGCAAGGCGGTTTTTTCGTTTTCAGAGCAAGAGA
TTACGCGCAGACCAAAACGATCTCAAGAAGATCATCTTATTAACTGCAGAGATCAATTCGCGCGCGAAGG
CGAAGCGGCATGCTGCATAATGTGCCTGTCAAATGGACGAAGCAGGGATTCTGCAAACCCTATGCTACTC
CGTCAAGCCGTCAATTGTCTGATTCGTTACCAATTATGACAACTTGACGGCTACATCATTCACTTTTTCT
TCACAACCGGCACGGAACTCGCTCGGGCTGGCCCCGGTGCATTTTTTAAATACCCGCGAGAAATAGAGTT
GATCGTCAAAACCAACATTGCGACCGACGGTGGCGATAGGCATCCGGGTGGTGCTCAAAAGCAGCTTCGC
CTGGCTGATACGTTGGTCCTCGCGCCAGCTTAAGACGCTAATCCCTAACTGCTGGCGGAAAAGATGTGAC
AGACGCGACGGCGACAAGCAAACATGCTGTGCGACGCTGGCGATATCAAAATTGCTGTCTGCCAGGTGAT
CGCTGATGTACTGACAAGCCTCGCGTACCCGATTATCCATCGGTGGATGGAGCGACTCGTTAATCGCTTC
CATGCGCCGCAGTAACAATTGCTCAAGCAGATTTATCGCCAGCAGCTCCGAATAGCGCCCTTCCCCTTGC
CCGGCGTTAATGATTTGCCCAAACAGGTCGCTGAAATGCGGCTGGTGCGCTTCATCCGGGCGAAAGAACC
CCGTATTGGCAAATATTGACGGCCAGTTAAGCCATTCATGCCAGTAGGCGCGCGGACGAAAGTAAACCCA
CTGGTGATACCATTCGCGAGCCTCCGGATGACGACCGTAGTGATGAATCTCTCCTGGCGGGAACAGCAAA
ATATCACCCGGTCGGCAAACAAATTCTCGTCCCTGATTTTTCACCACCCCCTGACCGCGAATGGTGAGAT
TGAGAATATAACCTTTCATTCCCAGCGGTCGGTCGATAAAAAAATCGAGATAACCGTTGGCCTCAATCGG
CGTTAAACCCGCCACCAGATGGGCATTAAACGAGTATCCCGGCAGCAGGGGATCATTTTGCGCTTCAGCC
ATACTTTTCATACTCCCGCCATTCAGAGAAGAAACCAATTGTCCATATTGCATCAGACATTGCCGTCACT
GCGTCTTTTACTGGCTCTTCTCGCTAACCAAACCGGTAACCCCGCTTATTAAAAGCATTCTGTAACAAAG
CGGGACCAAAGCCATGACAAAAACGCGTAACAAAAGTGTCTATAATCACGGCAGAAAAGTCCACATTGAT
TATTTGCACGGCGTCACACTTTGCTATGCCATAGCATTTTTATCCATAAGATTAGCGGATCC
